>Addgene plasmid #67640 | pT040 | depositor full sequence | sequence record 120917 | pT040 sequence 5186 bps
CAGGTGGCACTTTTCGGGGAAATGTGCGCGGAACCCCTATTTGTTTATTTTTCTAAATACATTCAAATAT
GTATCCGCTCATGAGACAATAACCCTGATAAATGCTTCAATAATATTGAAAAAGGAAGAGTATGAGTATT
CAACATTTCCGTGTCGCCCTTATTCCCTTTTTTGCGGCATTTTGCCTTCCTGTTTTTGCTCACCCAGAAA
CGCTGGTGAAAGTAAAAGATGCTGAAGATCAGTTGGGTGCACGAGTGGGTTACATCGAACTGGATCTCAA
CAGCGGTAAGATCCTTGAGAGTTTTCGCCCCGAAGAACGTTTTCCAATGATGAGCACTTTTAAAGTTCTG
CTATGTGGCGCGGTATTATCCCGTATTGACGCCGGGCAAGAGCAACTCGGTCGCCGCATACACTATTCTC
AGAATGACTTGGTTGAGTACTCACCAGTCACAGAAAAGCATCTTACGGATGGCATGACAGTAAGAGAATT
ATGCAGTGCTGCCATAACCATGAGTGATAACACTGCGGCCAACTTACTTCTGACAACGATCGGAGGACCG
AAGGAGCTAACCGCTTTTTTGCACAACATGGGGGATCATGTAACTCGCCTTGATCGTTGGGAACCGGAGC
TGAATGAAGCCATACCAAACGACGAGCGTGACACCACGATGCCTGTAGCAATGGCAACAACGTTGCGCAA
ACTATTAACTGGCGAACTACTTACTCTAGCTTCCCGGCAACAATTAATAGACTGGATGGAGGCGGATAAA
GTTGCAGGACCACTTCTGCGCTCGGCCCTTCCGGCTGGCTGGTTTATTGCTGATAAATCTGGAGCCGGTG
AGCGTGGGTCTCGCGGTATCATTGCAGCACTGGGGCCAGATGGTAAGCCCTCCCGTATCGTAGTTATCTA
CACGACGGGGAGTCAGGCAACTATGGATGAACGAAATAGACAGATCGCTGAGATAGGTGCCTCACTGATT
AAGCATTGGTAACTGTCAGACCAAGTTTACTCATATATACTTTAGATTGATTTAAAACTTCATTTTTAAT
TTAAAAGGATCTAGGTGAAGATCCTTTTTGATAATCTCATGACCAAAATCCCTTAACGTGAGTTTTCGTT
CCACTGAGCGTCAGACCCCGTAGAAAAGATCAAAGGATCTTCTTGAGATCCTTTTTTTCTGCGCGTAATC
TGCTGCTTGCAAACAAAAAAACCACCGCTACCAGCGGTGGTTTGTTTGCCGGATCAAGAGCTACCAACTC
TTTTTCCGAAGGTAACTGGCTTCAGCAGAGCGCAGATACCAAATACTGTCCTTCTAGTGTAGCCGTAGTT
AGGCCACCACTTCAAGAACTCTGTAGCACCGCCTACATACCTCGCTCTGCTAATCCTGTTACCAGTGGCT
GCTGCCAGTGGCGATAAGTCGTGTCTTACCGGGTTGGACTCAAGACGATAGTTACCGGATAAGGCGCAGC
GGTCGGGCTGAACGGGGGGTTCGTGCACACAGCCCAGCTTGGAGCGAACGACCTACACCGAACTGAGATA
CCTACAGCGTGAGCTATGAGAAAGCGCCACGCTTCCCGAAGGGAGAAAGGCGGACAGGTATCCGGTAAGC
GGCAGGGTCGGAACAGGAGAGCGCACGAGGGAGCTTCCAGGGGGAAACGCCTGGTATCTTTATAGTCCTG
TCGGGTTTCGCCACCTCTGACTTGAGCGTCGATTTTTGTGATGCTCGTCAGGGGGGCGGAGCCTATGGAA
AAACGCCAGCAACGCGGCCTTTTTACGGTTCCTGGCCTTTTGCTGGCCTTTTGCTCACATGTTCTTTCCT
GCGTTATCCCCTGATTCTGTGGATAACCGTATTACCGCCTTTGAGTGAGCTGATACCGCTCGCCGCAGCC
GAACGACCGAGCGCAGCGAGTCAGTGAGCGAGGAAGCGGAAGAGCGCCCAATACGCAAACCGCCTCTCCC
CGCGCGTTGGCCGATTCATTAATGCAGCTGGCACGACAGGTTTCCCGACTGGAAAGCGGGCAGTGAGCGC
AACGCAATTAATGTGAGTTAGCTCACTCATTAGGCACCCCAGGCTTTACACTTTATGCTTCCGGCTCGTA
TGTTGTGTGGAATTGTGAGCGGATAACAATTTCACACAGGAAACAGCTATGACCATGATTACGCCAAGCT
CGAAATTAACCCTCACTAAAGGGAACAAAAGCTGGTACCGGGCCCCCCCTCGATCGAGGTCGACGGTATC
GATAAGCTTGATATCGAATTCCTGCAGCCCCCGCTCGAGCGGGGGGGATCCACTAGTTCTAGAGCGGCCG
TGGTATCGTTTAGATTGGCAATTACAGTGTCTTAGCTCACATGCTTATAACTAATTACATGACTCGAAGA
CATAAAAAACAAAAAAAGCACCACCGACTCGGTGCCACTTTTTCAAGTTGATAACGGACTAGCCTTATTT
TAACTTGCTATTTAAATGCATCGATTCTGATCATTTATCTTTCACTGCGGAGAAGTTTCGAACGCCGAAA
CATGCGCACCAACTTTCACTTCTACAGCGTTTGACCAAAATCTTTTGAACAGAACATTGTAGGGTGTGAA
AAAATGCGCACCTTTACCGCTAGCCCAAGAGGGCACTACAAAATCTAGAGTTGTACTTCAAACGTACATG
TAATCACCTTGTATATACTCGAAAGAAAACATCAAGTTTCTGTATAAATATGAGTGAAAGCATAATCATA
CATTATCTTTTCAAAGATTGTCCGCGGTGGAGCTCCAATTCGCCCTATAGTGAGTCGTATTACAATTCAC
TGGCCGTCGTTTTACAACGTCGTGACTGGGAAAACCCTGGCGTTACCCAACTTAATCGCCTTGCAGCACA
TCCCCCTTTCGCCAGCTGGCGTAATAGCGAAGAGGCCCGCACCGATCGCCCTTCCCAACAGTTGCGCAGC
CTGAATGGCGAATGGCGCCTGATGCGGTATTTTCTCCTTACGCATCTGTGCGGTATTTCACACCGCATAA
CTAGCTTTTAACTTGTATCCTAGGTTATCTATGCTGTCTCACCATAGAGAATATTACCTATTTCAGAATG
TATGTCCATGATTCGCCGGGTAAATACATATAATACACAAATCTGGCTTAATAAAGTCTATAATATATCT
CATAAAGAAGTGCTAAATTGGCTAGTGCTATATATTTTTAAGAAAATTTCTTTTGACTAAGTCCATATCG
ACTTTGTAAAAGTTCACTTTAGCATACATATATTACACGAGCCAGAAATTGTAACTTTTGCCTAAAATCA
CAAATTGCAAAATTTAATTGCTTGCAAAAGGTCACATGCTTATAATCAACTTTTTTAAAAATTTAAAATA
CTTTTTTATTTTTTATTTTTAAACATAAATGAAATAATTTATTTATTGTTTATGATTACCGAAACATAAA
ACCTGCTCAAGAAAAAGAAACTGTTTTGTCCTTGGAAAAAAAGCACTACCTAGGAGCGGCCAAAATGCCG
AGGCTTTCATAGCTTAAACTCTTTACAGAAAATAGGCATTATAGATCAGTTCGAGTTTTCTTATTCTTCC
TTCCGGTTTTATCGTCACAGTTTTACAGTAAATAAGTATCACCTCTTAGAGTTGGCGGTTGTTTGCAAGA
CCGAGAAAAGGCTAGCAAGAATCGGGTCATTGTAGCGTATGCGCCTGTGAACATTCTCTTCAACAAGTTT
GATTCCATTGCGGTGAAATGGTAAAAGTCAACCCCCTGCGATGTATATTTTCCTGTACAATCAATCAAAA
AGCCAAATGATTTAGCATTATCTTTACATCTTGTTATTTTACAGATTTTATGTTTAGATCTTTTATGCTT
GCTTTTCAAAAGGCCTGCAGGCAAGTGCACAAACAATACTTAAATAAATACTACTCAGTAATAACCTATT
TCTTAGCATTTTTGACGAAATTTGCTATTTTGTTAGAGTCTTTTACACCATTTGTCTCCACACCTCCGCT
TACATCAACACCAATAACGCCATTTAATCTAAGCGCATCACCAACATTTTCTGGCGTCAGTCCACCAGCT
AACATAAAATGTAAGCTAAGCTTTTCAATTCAATTCATCATTTTTTTTTTATTCTTTTTTTTGATTTCGG
TTTCTTTGAAATTTTTTTGATTCGGTAATCTCCGAACAGAAGGAAGAACGAAGGAAGGAGCACAGACTTA
GATTGGTATATATACGCATATGTAGTGTTGAAGAAACATGAAATTGCCCAGTATTCTTAACCCAACTGCA
CAGAACAAAAACCTGCAGGAAACGAAGATAAATCATGTCGAAAGCTACATATAAGGAACGTGCTGCTACT
CATCCTAGTCCTGTTGCTGCCAAGCTATTTAATATCATGCACGAAAAGCAAACAAACTTGTGTGCTTCAT
TGGATGTTCGTACCACCAAGGAATTACTGGAGTTAGTTGAAGCATTAGGTCCCAAAATTTGTTTACTAAA
AACACATGTGGATATCTTGACTGATTTTTCCATGGAGGGCACAGTTAAGCCGCTAAAGGCATTATCCGCC
AAGTACAATTTTTTACTCTTCGAAGACAGAAAATTTGCTGACATTGGTAATACAGTCAAATTGCAGTACT
CTGCGGGTGTATACAGAATAGCAGAATGGGCAGACATTACGAATGCACACGGTGTGGTGGGCCCAGGTAT
TGTTAGCGGTTTGAAGCAGGCGGCAGAAGAAGTAACAAAGGAACCTAGAGGCCTTTTGATGTTAGCAGAA
TTGTCATGCAAGGGCTCCCTATCTACTGGAGAATATACTAAGGGTACTGTTGACATTGCGAAGAGCGACA
AAGATTTTGTTATCGGCTTTATTGCTCAAAGAGACATGGGTGGAAGAGATGAAGGTTACGATTGGTTGAT
TATGACACCCGGTGTGGGTTTAGATGACAAGGGAGACGCATTGGGTCAACAGTATAGAACCGTGGATGAT
GTGGTCTCTACAGGATCTGACATTATTATTGTTGGAAGAGGACTATTTGCAAAGGGAAGGGATGCTAAGG
TAGAGGGTGAACGTTACAGAAAAGCAGGCTGGGAAGCATATTTGAGAAGATGCGGCCAGCAAAACTAAAA
AACTGTATTATAAGTAAATGCATGTATACTAAACTCACAAATTAGAGCTTCAATTTAATTATATCAGTTA
TTACCC
Features (pLannotate 1.2.2; 18 found; start..end, strand, type, name):
     27..131     +  promoter       AmpR promoter: bla
    132..992     +  CDS            AmpR: β-lactamase; bla; confers resistance to ampicillin, carbenicillin, and related antibiotics
   1163..1751    +  rep_origin     ori: high-copy-number ColE1/pMB1/pBR322/pUC origin of replication
   1934..2026    +  CDS            lacI (fragment): lac repressor; lacI; The lac repressor binds to the lac operator to inhibit transcription in E. coli. This inhibition can be relieved by adding lactose or isopropyl-β-D-thiogalactopyranoside (IPTG).
   2039..2060    +  protein_bind   CAP binding site: CAP binding activates transcription in the presence of cAMP. E. coli catabolite activator protein
   2075..2105    +  promoter       lac promoter: promoter for the E. coli lac operon
   2113..2129    +  protein_bind   lac operator: The lac repressor binds to the lac operator to inhibit transcription in E. coli. This inhibition can be relieved by adding lactose or isopropyl-β-D-thiogalactopyranoside (IPTG). lac repressor encoded by lacI
   2174..2192    +  promoter       T3 promoter: promoter for bacteriophage T3 RNA polymerase
   2378..2397    -  terminator     SUP4 terminator: transcription terminator for the S. cerevisiae SUP4 tRNA gene
   2402..2463    -  misc_RNA       gRNA scaffold (fragment): guide RNA scaffold for the Streptococcus pyogenes CRISPR/Cas9 system
   2479..2747    -  promoter       SNR52 promoter: promoter for the S. cerevisiae small nucleolar RNA gene SNR52
   2774..2792    -  promoter       T7 promoter: promoter for bacteriophage T7 RNA polymerase
   2795..2952    +  CDS            lacZα (fragment): LacZα fragment of β-galactosidase; lacZ fragment
   2958..3009    -  misc_feature   bom (fragment): basis of mobility region from pBR322
   3331..3623    -  misc_feature   CEN4: S. cerevisiae CEN4 centromere
   3624..4077    -  rep_origin     ARS1: S. cerevisiae autonomously replicating sequence ARS1
   4089..4304    +  promoter       URA3 promoter: S. cerevisiae URA3
   4305..5108    +  CDS            URA3: orotidine-5'-phosphate decarboxylase, required for uracil biosynthesis; S. cerevisiae URA3; yeast auxotrophic marker, counterselectable with 5-fluoroorotic acid (5-FOA)
