[The description below was written by a language model from this plasmid's Addgene catalogue record and pLannotate feature annotations shown in this document.]
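Description:
pT040 is a yeast–E. coli shuttle plasmid of about 5.2 kb, built on the pCT3 backbone, that serves as an empty cloning vector for single guide RNA expression in Saccharomyces cerevisiae CRISPR-Cas9 genome editing. In bacteria it replicates from a high-copy ColE1/pUC-type origin and is selected with ampicillin through the β-lactamase gene. In yeast it is maintained as a centromeric plasmid through the CEN4 centromere and ARS1 replication origin, which normally gives low, stable copy number. Selection there relies on the URA3 gene under its own promoter, which complements uracil auxotrophy and can be counterselected with 5-fluoroorotic acid to remove the plasmid after editing.

The payload is an sgRNA expression cassette inserted between SacII and EagI sites, within a polylinker region flanked by T3 and T7 promoters and remnants of the lac promoter/lacZα region. Transcription is driven by the SNR52 small nucleolar RNA promoter, an RNA polymerase III promoter commonly used for guide expression in yeast, and is terminated by the SUP4 tRNA terminator. Between these lies the Streptococcus pyogenes guide RNA scaffold, annotated only as a fragment. This is consistent with the design, in which the user's target-specific guide sequence is ligated into BclI and SwaI sites to complete the sgRNA. Because BclI cleavage is blocked by Dam methylation, the record notes that the plasmid must be prepared from a Dam-deficient E. coli strain for efficient cutting. No Cas9 coding sequence is annotated, so the nuclease has to come from a separate source, which the record does not specify.
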