Addgene plasmid #67640: pT040
Purpose: URA3 vector for cloning guide sequences using BclI-SwaI sites into guide RNA expression cassette
Depositing lab: John Wyrick. Depositing organization: Washington State University. Publication: New vectors for simple and streamlined CRISPR-Cas9 genome editing in Saccharomyces cerevisiae. Laughery MF, Hunter T, Brown A, Hoopes J, Ostbye T, Shumaker T, Wyrick JJ. Yeast. 2015 Dec;32(12):711-20. doi: 10.1002/yea.3098. Epub 2015 Sep 21. PubMed 26305040.
Backbone
  Vector backbone: pCT3
  Backbone size w/o insert (bp): 4749
  Total vector size (bp): 5187
  Vector type: Yeast Expression, CRISPR
  Selectable markers: URA3
Growth in bacteria
  Bacterial resistance: Ampicillin, 100 μg/mL
  Growth temperature: 37°C
  Growth strain: DH5alpha
  Growth instructions: Need to purify DNA from Dam- E.coli strain for efficient BclI cutting
  Copy number: High Copy
Gene/Insert
  Gene/Insert name: single guide RNA expression cassette
  gRNA/shRNA sequence: target sequence into cassette is cloned using BclI-SwaI restriction enzymes
  Species: S. cerevisiae (budding yeast), Synthetic
  Promoter: pSNR52
  Cloning method: Restriction Enzyme; 5′ cloning site SacII (not destroyed); 3′ cloning site EagI (not destroyed)
  Sequencing primers: 5′ T3
Terms and licenses: Academic/Nonprofit Terms; Industry Terms: Not Available to Industry
How to cite: pT040 was a gift from John Wyrick (Addgene plasmid # 67640 ; http://n2t.net/addgene:67640 ; RRID:Addgene_67640)
