>Addgene plasmid #67640 | pT040 | addgene partial sequence | sequence record 120914 | M13pUC-Fwd 5'-CCCAGTCACGACGTTGTAAAACG-3'
TATAGGGCGAATTGGAGCTCCACCGCGGACAATCTTTGAAAAGATAATGTATGATTATGCTTTCACTCAT
ATTTATACAGAAACTTGATGTTTTCTTTCGAGTATATACAAGGTGATTACATGTACGTTTGAAGTACAAC
TCTAGATTTTGTAGTGCCCTCTTGGGCTAGCGGTAAAGGTGCGCATTTTTTCACACCCTACAATGTTCTG
TTCAAAAGATTTTGGTCAAACGCTGTAGAAGTGAAAGTTGGTGCGCATGTTTCGGCGTTCGAAACTTCTC
CGCAGTGAAAGATAAATGATCAGAATCGATGCATTTAAATAGCAAGTTAAAATAAGGCTAGTCCGTTATC
AACTTGAAAAAGTGGCACCGAGTCGGTGGTGCTTTTTTTGTTTTTTATGTCTTCGAGTCATGTAATTAGT
TATAAGCATGTGAGCTAAGACACTGTAATTGCCAATCTAAACGATACCACGGCCGCTCTAGAACTAGTGG
ATCCCCCCCGCTCGAGCGGGGGCTGCAGGAATTCGATATCAAGCTTATCGATACCGTCGACCTCGATCGA
GGGGGGGCCCGGTACCAGCTTTTGTTCCCTTTAGTGAGGGTTAATTTCGAGCTTGGCGTAATCATGGTCA
TAGCTGTTTCCTGTGTGAAATTGTTATCCGCTCACAATTCCACACAACATACGAGCCGGAAGCATAAAGT
GTAAAGCCTGGGGTGCCTAATGAGTGAGCTAACTCACATTAATTGCGTTGCGCTCACTGCCCGCTTTCCA
GTCGGGAAACCTGTCGTGCCAGCTGCATTAATGAATCGGCCAACGCGCGGGGAGAGGCGGTTTGCGTATT
GGGCGCTCTTCCGCTTCCTCGCT
