>Addgene plasmid #67640 | pT040 | addgene partial sequence | sequence record 120916 | M13pUC-Rev 5'-AGCGGATAACAATTTCACACAGG-3'
TTAACCCTCACTAAAGGGAACAAAAGCTGGTACCGGGCCCCCCCTCGATCGAGGTCGACGGTATCGATAA
GCTTGATATCGAATTCCTGCAGCCCCCGCTCGAGCGGGGGGGATCCACTAGTTCTAGAGCGGCCGTGGTA
TCGTTTAGATTGGCAATTACAGTGTCTTAGCTCACATGCTTATAACTAATTACATGACTCGAAGACATAA
AAAACAAAAAAAGCACCACCGACTCGGTGCCACTTTTTCAAGTTGATAACGGACTAGCCTTATTTTAACT
TGCTATTTAAATGCATCGATTCTGATCATTTATCTTTCACTGCGGAGAAGTTTCGAACGCCGAAACATGC
GCACCAACTTTCACTTCTACAGCGTTTGACCAAAATCTTTTGAACAGAACATTGTAGGGTGTGAAAAAAT
GCGCACCTTTACCGCTAGCCCAAGAGGGCACTACAAAATCTAGAGTTGTACTTCAAACGTACATGTAATC
ACCTTGTATATACTCGAAAGAAAACATCAAGTTTCTGTATAAATATGAGTGAAAGCATAATCATACATTA
TCTTTTCAAAGATTGTCCGCGGTGGAGCTCCAATTCGCCCTATAGTGAGTCGTATTACAATTCACTGGCC
GTCGTTTTACAACGTCGTGACTGGGAAAACCCTGGCGTTACCCAACTTAATCGCCTTGCAGCACATCCCC
CTTTCGCCAGCTGGCGTAATAGCGAAGAGGCCCGCACCGATCGCCCTTCCCAACAGTTGCGCAGCCTGAA
TGG
